>Addgene plasmid #83933 | pLenti-sgTPST2 | addgene full sequence | sequence record 163160 | Addgene Assembled Sequence
TTAATGTAGTCTTATGCAATACTCTTGTAGTCTTGCAACATGGTAACGATGAGTTAGCAACATGCCTTAC
AAGGAGAGAAAAAGCACCGTGCATGCCGATTGGTGGAAGTAAGGTGGTACGATCGTGCCTTATTAGGAAG
GCAACAGACGGGTCTGACATGGATTGGACGAACCACTGAATTGCCGCATTGCAGAGATATTGTATTTAAG
TGCCTAGCTCGATACATAAACGGGTCTCTCTGGTTAGACCAGATCTGAGCCTGGGAGCTCTCTGGCTAAC
TAGGGAACCCACTGCTTAAGCCTCAATAAAGCTTGCCTTGAGTGCTTCAAGTAGTGTGTGCCCGTCTGTT
GTGTGACTCTGGTAACTAGAGATCCCTCAGACCCTTTTAGTCAGTGTGGAAAATCTCTAGCAGTGGCGCC
CGAACAGGGACTTGAAAGCGAAAGGGAAACCAGAGGAGCTCTCTCGACGCAGGACTCGGCTTGCTGAAGC
GCGCACGGCAAGAGGCGAGGGGCGGCGACTGGTGAGTACGCCAAAAATTTTGACTAGCGGAGGCTAGAAG
GAGAGAGATGGGTGCGAGAGCGTCAGTATTAAGCGGGGGAGAATTAGATCGCGATGGGAAAAAATTCGGT
TAAGGCCAGGGGGAAAGAAAAAATATAAATTAAAACATATAGTATGGGCAAGCAGGGAGCTAGAACGATT
CGCAGTTAATCCTGGCCTGTTAGAAACATCAGAAGGCTGTAGACAAATACTGGGACAGCTACAACCATCC
CTTCAGACAGGATCAGAAGAACTTAGATCATTATATAATACAGTAGCAACCCTCTATTGTGTGCATCAAA
GGATAGAGATAAAAGACACCAAGGAAGCTTTAGACAAGATAGAGGAAGAGCAAAACAAAAGTAAGACCAC
CGCACAGCAAGCGGCCGCTGATCTTCAGACCTGGAGGAGGAGATATGAGGGACAATTGGAGAAGTGAATT
ATATAAATATAAAGTAGTAAAAATTGAACCATTAGGAGTAGCACCCACCAAGGCAAAGAGAAGAGTGGTG
CAGAGAGAAAAAAGAGCAGTGGGAATAGGAGCTTTGTTCCTTGGGTTCTTGGGAGCAGCAGGAAGCACTA
TGGGCGCAGCGTCAATGACGCTGACGGTACAGGCCAGACAATTATTGTCTGGTATAGTGCAGCAGCAGAA
CAATTTGCTGAGGGCTATTGAGGCGCAACAGCATCTGTTGCAACTCACAGTCTGGGGCATCAAGCAGCTC
CAGGCAAGAATCCTGGCTGTGGAAAGATACCTAAAGGATCAACAGCTCCTGGGGATTTGGGGTTGCTCTG
GAAAACTCATTTGCACCACTGCTGTGCCTTGGAATGCTAGTTGGAGTAATAAATCTCTGGAACAGATTTG
GAATCACACGACCTGGATGGAGTGGGACAGAGAAATTAACAATTACACAAGCTTAATACACTCCTTAATT
GAAGAATCGCAAAACCAGCAAGAAAAGAATGAACAAGAATTATTGGAATTAGATAAATGGGCAAGTTTGT
GGAATTGGTTTAACATAACAAATTGGCTGTGGTATATAAAATTATTCATAATGATAGTAGGAGGCTTGGT
AGGTTTAAGAATAGTTTTTGCTGTACTTTCTATAGTGAATAGAGTTAGGCAGGGATATTCACCATTATCG
TTTCAGACCCACCTCCCAACCCCGAGGGGACCCAGAGAGGGCCTATTTCCCATGATTCCTTCATATTTGC
ATATACGATACAAGGCTGTTAGAGAGATAATTAGAATTAATTTGACTGTAAACACAAAGATATTAGTACA
AAATACGTGACGTAGAAAGTAATAATTTCTTGGGTAGTTTGCAGTTTTAAAATTATGTTTTAAAATGGAC
TATCATATGCTTACCGTAACTTGAAAGTATTTCGATTTCTTGGCTTTATATATCTTGTGGAAAGGACGAA
ACACCGTGGACTGGCCACATCCCTGGTTTTAGAGCTAGAAATAGCAAGTTAAAATAAGGCTAGTCCGTTA
TCAACTTGAAAAAGTGGCACCGAGTCGGTGCTTTTTTGAATTCTAGATCTTGAGACAAATGGCAGTATTC
ATCCACAATTTTAAAAGAAAAGGGGGGATTGGGGGGTACAGTGCAGGGGAAAGAATAGTAGACATAATAG
CAACAGACATACAAACTAAAGAATTACAAAAACAAATTACAAAAATTCAAAATTTTCGGGTTTATTACAG
GGACAGCAGAGATCCACTTTGGCGCCGGCTCGAGTGGCTCCGGTGCCCGTCAGTGGGCAGAGCGCACATC
GCCCACAGTCCCCGAGAAGTTGGGGGGAGGGGTCGGCAATTGAACCGGTGCCTAGAGAAGGTGGCGCGGG
GTAAACTGGGAAAGTGATGTCGTGTACTGGCTCCGCCTTTTTCCCGAGGGTGGGGGAGAACCGTATATAA
GTGCAGTAGTCGCCGTGAACGTTCTTTTTCGCAACGGGTTTGCCGCCAGAACACAGGTGTCGTGACGCGG
GATCCGCCACCATGACCGAGTACAAGCCCACGGTGCGCCTCGCCACCCGCGACGACGTCCCCAGGGCCGT
ACGCACCCTCGCCGCCGCGTTCGCCGACTACCCCGCCACGCGCCACACCGTCGATCCGGACCGCCACATC
GAGCGGGTCACCGAGCTGCAAGAACTCTTCCTCACGCGCGTCGGGCTCGACATCGGCAAGGTGTGGGTCG
CGGACGACGGCGCCGCGGTGGCGGTCTGGACCACGCCGGAGAGCGTCGAAGCGGGGGCGGTGTTCGCCGA
GATCGGCCCGCGCATGGCCGAGTTGAGCGGTTCCCGGCTGGCCGCGCAGCAACAGATGGAAGGCCTCCTG
GCGCCGCACCGGCCCAAGGAGCCCGCGTGGTTCCTGGCCACCGTCGGAGTCTCGCCCGACCACCAGGGCA
AGGGTCTGGGCAGCGCCGTCGTGCTCCCCGGAGTGGAGGCGGCCGAGCGCGCCGGGGTGCCCGCCTTCCT
GGAGACCTCCGCGCCCCGCAACCTCCCCTTCTACGAGCGGCTCGGCTTCACCGTCACCGCCGACGTCGAG
GTGCCCGAAGGACCGCGCACCTGGTGCATGACCCGCAAGCCCGGTGCCTGAACGCGTTAAGTCGACAATC
AACCTCTGGATTACAAAATTTGTGAAAGATTGACTGGTATTCTTAACTATGTTGCTCCTTTTACGCTATG
TGGATACGCTGCTTTAATGCCTTTGTATCATGCTATTGCTTCCCGTATGGCTTTCATTTTCTCCTCCTTG
TATAAATCCTGGTTGCTGTCTCTTTATGAGGAGTTGTGGCCCGTTGTCAGGCAACGTGGCGTGGTGTGCA
CTGTGTTTGCTGACGCAACCCCCACTGGTTGGGGCATTGCCACCACCTGTCAGCTCCTTTCCGGGACTTT
CGCTTTCCCCCTCCCTATTGCCACGGCGGAACTCATCGCCGCCTGCCTTGCCCGCTGCTGGACAGGGGCT
CGGCTGTTGGGCACTGACAATTCCGTGGTGTTGTCGGGGAAATCATCGTCCTTTCCTTGGCTGCTCGCCT
GTGTTGCCACCTGGATTCTGCGCGGGACGTCCTTCTGCTACGTCCCTTCGGCCCTCAATCCAGCGGACCT
TCCTTCCCGCGGCCTGCTGCCGGCTCTGCGGCCTCTTCCGCGTCTTCGCCTTCGCCCTCAGACGAGTCGG
ATCTCCCTTTGGGCCGCCTCCCCGCGTCGACTTTAAGACCAATGACTTACAAGGCAGCTGTAGATCTTAG
CCACTTTTTAAAAGAAAAGGGGGGACTGGAAGGGCTAATTCACTCCCAACGAAGACAAGATCTGCTTTTT
GCTTGTACTGGGTCTCTCTGGTTAGACCAGATCTGAGCCTGGGAGCTCTCTGGCTAACTAGGGAACCCAC
TGCTTAAGCCTCAATAAAGCTTGCCTTGAGTGCTTCAAGTAGTGTGTGCCCGTCTGTTGTGTGACTCTGG
TAACTAGAGATCCCTCAGACCCTTTTAGTCAGTGTGGAAAATCTCTAGCAGTACGTATAGTAGTTCATGT
CATCTTATTATTCAGTATTTATAACTTGCAAAGAAATGAATATCAGAGAGTGAGAGGAACTTGTTTATTG
CAGCTTATAATGGTTACAAATAAAGCAATAGCATCACAAATTTCACAAATAAAGCATTTTTTTCACTGCA
TTCTAGTTGTGGTTTGTCCAAACTCATCAATGTATCTTATCATGTCTGGCTCTAGCTATCCCGCCCCTAA
CTCCGCCCATCCCGCCCCTAACTCCGCCCAGTTCCGCCCATTCTCCGCCCCATGGCTGACTAATTTTTTT
TATTTATGCAGAGGCCGAGGCCGCCTCGGCCTCTGAGCTATTCCAGAAGTAGTGAGGAGGCTTTTTTGGA
GGCCTAGGGACGTACCCAATTCGCCCTATAGTGAGTCGTATTACGCGCGCTCACTGGCCGTCGTTTTACA
ACGTCGTGACTGGGAAAACCCTGGCGTTACCCAACTTAATCGCCTTGCAGCACATCCCCCTTTCGCCAGC
TGGCGTAATAGCGAAGAGGCCCGCACCGATCGCCCTTCCCAACAGTTGCGCAGCCTGAATGGCGAATGGG
[124 nt withheld, positions 4621-4744]
C
[91 nt withheld, positions 4746-4836]
A
[49 nt withheld, positions 4838-4886]
CCTTTGACGTTGGAGTCCACGTTCTTT
[37 nt withheld, positions 4914-4950]
ACCCTATCTCGGTCTATTCTTTTGATTTATAAGGGATTTTGCCGATTTCGGCCTATTGGTTAAAAAATGA
GCTGATTTAACAAAAATTTAACGCGAATTTTAACAAAATATTAACGCTTACAATTTAGGTGGCACTTTTC
GGGGAAATGTGCGCGGAACCCCTATTTGTTTATTTTTCTAAATACATTCAAATATGTATCCGCTCATGAG
ACAATAACCCTGATAAATGCTTCAATAATATTGAAAAAGGAAGAGTATGAGTATTCAACATTTCCGTGTC
GCCCTTATTCCCTTTTTTGCGGCATTTTGCCTTCCTGTTTTTGCTCACCCAGAAACGCTGGTGAAAGTAA
AAGATGCTGAAGATCAGTTGGGTGCACGAGTGGGTTACATCGAACTGGATCTCAACAGCGGTAAGATCCT
TGAGAGTTTTCGCCCCGAAGAACGTTTTCCAATGATGAGCACTTTTAAAGTTCTGCTATGTGGCGCGGTA
TTATCCCGTATTGACGCCGGGCAAGAGCAACTCGGTCGCCGCATACACTATTCTCAGAATGACTTGGTTG
AGTACTCACCAGTCACAGAAAAGCATCTTACGGATGGCATGACAGTAAGAGAATTATGCAGTGCTGCCAT
AACCATGAGTGATAACACTGCGGCCAACTTACTTCTGACAACGATCGGAGGACCGAAGGAGCTAACCGCT
TTTTTGCACAACATGGGGGATCATGTAACTCGCCTTGATCGTTGGGAACCGGAGCTGAATGAAGCCATAC
CAAACGACGAGCGTGACACCACGATGCCTGTAGCAATGGCAACAACGTTGCGCAAACTATTAACTGGCGA
ACTACTTACTCTAGCTTCCCGGCAACAATTAATAGACTGGATGGAGGCGGATAAAGTTGCAGGACCACTT
CTGCGCTCGGCCCTTCCGGCTGGCTGGTTTATTGCTGATAAATCTGGAGCCGGTGAGCGTGGGTCTCGCG
GTATCATTGCAGCACTGGGGCCAGATGGTAAGCCCTCCCGTATCGTAGTTATCTACACGACGGGGAGTCA
GGCAACTATGGATGAACGAAATAGACAGATCGCTGAGATAGGTGCCTCACTGATTAAGCATTGGTAACTG
TCAGACCAAGTTTACTCATATATACTTTAGATTGATTTAAAACTTCATTTTTAATTTAAAAGGATCTAGG
TGAAGATCCTTTTTGATAATCTCATGACCAAAATCCCTTAACGTGAGTTTTCGTTCCACTGAGCGTCAGA
CCCCGTAGAAAAGATCAAAGGATCTTCTTGAGATCCTTTTTTTCTGCGCGTAATCTGCTGCTTGCAAACA
AAAAAACCACCGCTACCAGCGGTGGTTTGTTTGCCGGATCAAGAGCTACCAACTCTTTTTCCGAAGGTAA
CTGGCTTCAGCAGAGCGCAGATACCAAATACTGTTCTTCTAGTGTAGCCGTAGTTAGGCCACCACTTCAA
GAACTCTGTAGCACCGCCTACATACCTCGCTCTGCTAATCCTGTTACCAGTGGCTGCTGCCAGTGGCGAT
AAGTCGTGTCTTACCGGGTTGGACTCAAGACGATAGTTACCGGATAAGGCGCAGCGGTCGGGCTGAACGG
GGGGTTCGTGCACACAGCCCAGCTTGGAGCGAACGACCTACACCGAACTGAGATACCTACAGCGTGAGCT
ATGAGAAAGCGCCACGCTTCCCGAAGGGAGAAAGGCGGACAGGTATCCGGTAAGCGGCAGGGTCGGAACA
GGAGAGCGCACGAGGGAGCTTCCAGGGGGAAACGCCTGGTATCTTTATAGTCCTGTCGGGTTTCGCCACC
TCTGACTTGAGCGTCGATTTTTGTGATGCTCGTCAGGGGGGCGGAGCCTATGGAAAAACGCCAGCAACGC
GGCCTTTTTACGGTTCCTGGCCTTTTGCTGGCCTTTTGCTCACATGTTCTTTCCTGCGTTATCCCCTGAT
TCTGTGGATAACCGTATTACCGCCTTTGAGTGAGCTGATACCGCTCGCCGCAGCCGAACGACCGAGCGCA
GCGAGTCAGTGAGCGAGGAAGCGGAAGAGCGCCCAATACGCAAACCGCCTCTCCCCGCGCGTTGGCCGAT
TCATTAATGCAGCTGGCACGACAGGTTTCCCGACTGGAAAGCGGGCAGTGAGCGCAACGCAATTAATGTG
AGTTAGCTCACTCATTAGGCACCCCAGGCTTTACACTTTATGCTTCCGGCTCGTATGTTGTGTGGAATTG
TGAGCGGATAACAATTTCACACAGGAAACAGCTATGACCATGATTACGCCAAGCGCGCAATTAACCCTCA
CTAAAGGGAACAAAAGCTGGAGCTGCAAGC
Features (pLannotate 1.2.2; 27 found; start..end, strand, type, name):
      5..231     +  promoter       RSV promoter: Rous sarcoma virus enhancer/promoter
    232..412     +  LTR            5' LTR (truncated): truncated 5' long terminal repeat (LTR) from HIV-1
    459..584     +  misc_feature   HIV-1 Ψ: packaging signal of human immunodeficiency virus type 1
    568..931     +  CDS            HIV-1 gag (fragment): gag protein from human immunodeficiency virus 1; gag
   1077..1310    +  misc_feature   RRE: The Rev response element (RRE) of HIV-1 allows for Rev-dependent mRNA export from the nucleus to the cytoplasm.
   1687..1713    +  CDS            Rev (fragment): human immunodeficiency virus 1 (HIV-1) Rev protein; rev; enhances nuclear export of unspliced and incompletely spliced viral mRNAs
   1717..1957    +  promoter       U6 promoter: RNA polymerase III promoter for human U6 snRNA
   1986..2061    +  misc_RNA       gRNA scaffold: guide RNA scaffold for the Streptococcus pyogenes CRISPR/Cas9 system
   2109..2226    +  misc_feature   cPPT/CTS: central polypurine tract and central termination sequence of HIV-1
   2295..2506    +  promoter       EF-1α core promoter: core promoter for human elongation factor EF-1α
   2532..3131    +  CDS            PuroR (fragment): puromycin N-acetyltransferase; pac from Streptomyces; confers resistance to puromycin
   3147..3735    +  misc_feature   WPRE: woodchuck hepatitis virus posttranscriptional regulatory element
   3786..3805    +  misc_feature   cPPT/CTS (fragment): central polypurine tract and central termination sequence of HIV-1
   3807..4040    +  LTR            3' LTR (ΔU3): self-inactivating 3' long terminal repeat (LTR) from HIV-1
   4118..4239    +  polyA_signal   SV40 poly(A) signal: SV40 polyadenylation signal
   4279..4414    +  rep_origin     SV40 ori: SV40 origin of replication
   4435..4453    -  promoter       T7 promoter: promoter for bacteriophage T7 RNA polymerase
   4461..4616    +  CDS            lacZα (fragment): LacZα fragment of β-galactosidase; lacZ fragment
   4621..5049    +  rep_origin     f1 ori (sequence partly withheld): f1 bacteriophage origin of replication; arrow indicates direction of (+) strand synthesis
   5102..5206    +  promoter       AmpR promoter: bla
   5207..6067    +  CDS            AmpR: β-lactamase; bla; confers resistance to ampicillin, carbenicillin, and related antibiotics
   6238..6826    +  rep_origin     ori: high-copy-number ColE1/pMB1/pBR322/pUC origin of replication
   7009..7101    +  CDS            lacI (fragment): lac repressor; lacI; The lac repressor binds to the lac operator to inhibit transcription in E. coli. This inhibition can be relieved by adding lactose or isopropyl-β-D-thiogalactopyranoside (IPTG).
   7114..7135    +  protein_bind   CAP binding site: CAP binding activates transcription in the presence of cAMP. E. coli catabolite activator protein
   7150..7180    +  promoter       lac promoter: promoter for the E. coli lac operon
   7188..7204    +  protein_bind   lac operator: The lac repressor binds to the lac operator to inhibit transcription in E. coli. This inhibition can be relieved by adding lactose or isopropyl-β-D-thiogalactopyranoside (IPTG). lac repressor encoded by lacI
   7249..7267    +  promoter       T3 promoter: promoter for bacteriophage T3 RNA polymerase
