[The description below was written by a language model from this plasmid's Addgene catalogue record and pLannotate feature annotations shown in this document.]
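Description:
pLenti-sgTPST2 is a 7,290 nt lentiviral CRISPR vector built on the pLenti-sgRNA backbone that delivers a single guide RNA directed against TPST2 into mammalian cells. It does not encode Cas9, so the nuclease must be supplied separately, for example in a Cas9-expressing cell line. In bacteria it is maintained as a high-copy plasmid through a ColE1/pUC-type origin and selected with ampicillin via the bla gene. The backbone also carries an f1 origin, an SV40 origin, and remnants of a lacZα/lac promoter cloning region flanked by T7 and T3 promoters.

The viral portion has a third-generation, self-inactivating layout. An RSV promoter replaces the U3 region to drive transcription of the genomic RNA from a truncated HIV-1 5' LTR. This is followed by the Ψ packaging signal with a partial gag sequence, the Rev response element for Rev-dependent nuclear export, a cPPT/CTS element, and a ΔU3 3' LTR that disables LTR promoter activity after integration, with an SV40 polyadenylation signal downstream.

Between the LTRs sit two expression units. A human U6 RNA polymerase III promoter transcribes the TPST2 targeting spacer fused to the Streptococcus pyogenes gRNA scaffold; the spacer was inserted at BsmBI sites that were destroyed during cloning. An EF-1α core promoter drives puromycin N-acetyltransferase, with a WPRE downstream to enhance transcript expression, allowing puromycin selection of transduced cells.

The construct was deposited in connection with a genome-wide CRISPR screen for HIV host dependency factors, and it is suited to targeted knockout of TPST2 in Cas9-expressing cells.
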