Addgene plasmid #83933: pLenti-sgTPST2
Purpose: Lentiviral vector expressing an sgRNA targeting TPST2 NOTE: This plasmid does NOT contain Cas9.
Depositing lab: David Sabatini. Depositing organization: Whitehead Institute for Biomedical Research. Publication: A genome-wide CRISPR screen identifies a restricted set of HIV host dependency factors. Park RJ, Wang T, Koundakjian D, Hultquist JF, Lamothe-Molina P, Monel B, Schumann K, Yu H, Krupzcak KM, Garcia-Beltran W, Piechocka-Trocha A, Krogan NJ, Marson A, Sabatini DM, Lander ES, Hacohen N, Walker BD. Nat Genet. 2016 Dec 19. doi: 10.1038/ng.3741. PubMed 27992415.
Backbone
  Vector backbone: pLenti-sgRNA
  Vector type: Mammalian Expression, Lentiviral, CRISPR
  Selectable markers: Puromycin
Growth in bacteria
  Bacterial resistance: Ampicillin, 100 μg/mL
  Growth temperature: 37°C
  Growth strain: NEB Stable
  Copy number: High Copy
Gene/Insert
  Gene/Insert name: sgTPST2
  gRNA/shRNA sequence: GTGGACTGGCCACATCCCTG
  Promoter: U6
  Cloning method: Restriction Enzyme; 5′ cloning site BsmBI (destroyed during cloning); 3′ cloning site BsmBI (destroyed during cloning)
  Sequencing primers: 5′ CATATACGATACAAGGCTGTT
Terms and licenses: Academic/Nonprofit Terms; Industry Terms: Not Available to Industry
How to cite: pLenti-sgTPST2 was a gift from David Sabatini (Addgene plasmid # 83933 ; http://n2t.net/addgene:83933 ; RRID:Addgene_83933)
