>Addgene plasmid #83933 | pLenti-sgTPST2 | addgene partial sequence | sequence record 163158 | hU6-F 5'-GAGGGCCTATTTCCCATGATT-3'
GGCTGTTAGAGAGATAATTAGAATTAATTTGACTGTAAACACAAAGATATTAGTACAAAATACGTGACGT
AGAAAGTAATAATTTCTTGGGTAGTTTGCAGTTTTAAAATTATGTTTTAAAATGGACTATCATATGCTTA
CCGTAACTTGAAAGTATTTCGATTTCTTGGCTTTATATATCTTGTGGAAAGGACGAAACACCGTGGACTG
GCCACATCCCTGGTTTTAGAGCTAGAAATAGCAAGTTAAAATAAGGCTAGTCCGTTATCAACTTGAAAAA
GTGGCACCGAGTCGGTGCTTTTTTGAATTCTAGATCTTGAGACAAATGGCAGTATTCATCCACAATTTTA
AAAGAAAAGGGGGGATTGGGGGGTACAGTGCAGGGGAAAGAATAGTAGACATAATAGCAACAGACATACA
AACTAAAGAATTACAAAAACAAATTACAAAAATTCAAAATTTTCGGGTTTATTACAGGGACAGCAGAGAT
CCACTTTGGCGCCGGCTCGAGTGGCTCCGGTGCCCGTCAGTGGGCAGAGCGCACATCGCCCACAGTCCCC
GAGAAGTTGGGGGGAGGGGTCGGCAATTGAACCGGTGCCTAGAGAAGGTGGCGCGGGGTAAACTGGGAAA
GTGATGTCGTGTACTGGCTCCGCCTTTTTCCCGAGGGTGGGGGAGAACCGTATATAAGTGCAGTAGTCGC
CGTGAACGTTCTTTTTCGCAACGGGTTTGCCGCCAGAACACAGGTGTCGTGACGCGGGATCCGCCACCAT
GACCGAGTACAAGCCCACGGTGCGCCTCGCCACCCGCGACGACGTCCCCAGGGCCGTACGCACCCTCGCC
GCCGCGTTCGCCGACTACCCCGCCACGCGCCACACCGTCGATCCGGACCGCCACATCGAGCGGGTCACCG
AGCTGCAAGAACTCTTCCTCACGCGCGTCGGGCTCGACATCGGCAAGGTGTGGGTCGCGGACGACGGCGC
CGCGGTGGCGGTCTGGACCACGCCGGAGAGCGTCGAA
