>Addgene plasmid #83933 | pLenti-sgTPST2 | addgene partial sequence | sequence record 163159 | StrepPyoCas9-5UTR-F 5'-CGGTGCCACTTTTTCAAGTTG-3'
ACTTGCTATTTCTAGCTCTAAAACCAGGGATGTGGCCAGTCCACGGTGTTTCGTCCTTTCCACAAGATAT
ATAAAGCCAAGAAATCGAAATACTTTCAAGTTACGGTAAGCATATGATAGTCCATTTTAAAACATAATTT
TAAAACTGCAAACTACCCAAGAAATTATTACTTTCTACGTCACGTATTTTGTACTAATATCTTTGTGTTT
ACAGTCAAATTAATTCTAATTATCTCTCTAACAGCCTTGTATCGTATATGCAAATATGAAGGAATCATGG
GAAATAGGCCCTCTCTGGGTCCCCTCGGGGTTGGGAGGTGGGTCTGAAACGATAATGGTGAATATCCCTG
CCTAACTCTATTCACTATAGAAAGTACAGCAAAAACTATTCTTAAACCTACCAAGCCTCCTACTATCATT
ATGAATAATTTTATATACCACAGCCAATTTGTTATGTTAAACCAATTCCACAAACTTGCCCATTTATCTA
ATTCCAATAATTCTTGTTCATTCTTTTCTTGCTGGTTTTGCGATTCTTCAATTAAGGAGTGTATTAAGCT
TGTGTAATTGTTAATTTCTCTGTCCCACTCCATCCAGGTCGTGTGATTCCAAATCTGTTCCAGAGATTTA
TTACTCCAACTAGCATTCCAAGGCACAGCAGTGGTGCAAATGAGTTTTCCAGAGCAACCCCAAATCCCCA
GGAGCTGTTGATCCTTTAGGTATCTTTCCACAGCCAGGATTCTTGCCTGGAGCTGCTTGATGCCCCAGAC
TGTGAGTTGCAACAGATGCTGTTGCGCCTCAATAGCCCTCAGCAAATTGTTCTGCTGCTGCACTATACCA
GACAATAATTGTCTGGCCTGTACCGTCAGCGTCATTGACGCTGCGCCCATAGTGCTTCCTGCTGCTCCCA
AGAACCCAAGGAACAAAGCTCCTATTCCCACTGCTCTTTTTTCTCTCTGCACCACTCTTCTCTTTGCCTT
GGTGGGTGCTACTCC
